Addgene plasmid #25523: ARL10B:L9-K182
Purpose: Bacterial expression for structure determination; may not be full ORF
Depositing lab: Cheryl Arrowsmith. Depositing organization: University of Toronto.
Backbone
  Vector backbone: pET28a-LIC
  Backbone manufacturer: SGC
  Backbone size w/o insert (bp): 7328
  Vector type: Bacterial Expression
Growth in bacteria
  Bacterial resistance: Kanamycin, 50 μg/mL
  Growth temperature: 37°C
  Growth strain: DH5alpha
  Copy number: Low Copy
Gene/Insert
  Gene/Insert name: ARL10B:L9-K182 (alt names: PDB: 2H18; ARL10B, FLJ45195, GIE2)
  Species: H. sapiens (human)
  Insert size (bp): 522
  Mutation: Contains amino acids L9-K182
  Entrez Gene: ARL8A (a.k.a. ARL10B, GIE2)
  Tag / fusion protein: His (N terminal on insert)
  Cloning method: Restriction Enzyme
  Sequencing primers: 5′ T7; 3′ T7-term
Terms and licenses: Academic/Nonprofit Terms; Industry Terms: Not Available to Industry
Depositor comments: PDB: 2H18 http://www.thesgc.org/structures/2H18/
How to cite: ARL10B:L9-K182 was a gift from Cheryl Arrowsmith (Addgene plasmid # 25523 ; http://n2t.net/addgene:25523 ; RRID:Addgene_25523)
