[The description below was written by a language model from this plasmid's Addgene catalogue record.]
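Description:
ARL10B:L9-K182 is a bacterial expression plasmid built on the pET28a-LIC backbone, a structural genomics derivative of the pET28a vector (backbone listed as 7328 bp without insert). It is maintained in E. coli under kanamycin selection and is recorded as low copy. No feature table is supplied, so the regulatory elements are not explicitly catalogued. However, the T7 and T7-terminator sequencing primers are consistent with the standard pET arrangement, in which the insert sits between a T7 promoter and T7 terminator. In that system, expression requires a host strain that supplies T7 RNA polymerase, while the DH5alpha strain listed serves for cloning and propagation.

The insert is a 522 bp fragment of human ARL10B, now annotated as ARL8A and also known as GIE2, a member of the ADP-ribosylation factor-like family of small GTPases. It encodes only residues L9 through K182 rather than the complete open reading frame, a truncation typical of constructs optimised to give soluble, crystallisable protein. An N-terminal His tag is fused to the insert, allowing purification of the recombinant protein by immobilised metal affinity chromatography.

The stated purpose is bacterial production of protein for structure determination, and the depositor links the construct to a deposited Protein Data Bank structure of this domain. It therefore suits recombinant production of the ARL8A GTPase core for crystallography or for biochemical and biophysical work. Because of the truncation, it is not a source of the full-length protein. The record lists distribution under academic and nonprofit terms only.
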