>Addgene plasmid #25523 | ARL10B:L9-K182 | depositor partial sequence | sequence record 11927 | Author sequence
CTGGACTGGTTCAAGGCCCTATTCTGGAAGGAGGAGATGGAGCTCACGCTGGTCGGGCTTCAGTACTCGG
GCAAGACCACCTTCGTCAACGTGATCGCGTCAGGACAGTTCAACGAGGACATGATCCCCACCGTGGGTTT
CAACATGCGCAAAATCACCAAAGGGAATGTGACTATCAAGCTCTGGGACATTGGGGGACAGCCGCGTTTC
CGCAGCATGTGGGAGCGCTACTGCCGAGGAGTGAGCGCCATCGTGTACATGGTGGATGCTGCTGACCAGG
AGAAGATTGAGGCCTCTAAGAACGAGCTCCACAACCTACTGGACAAACCTCAGCTGCAGGGCATCCCGGT
CTTAGTCCTGGGTAACAAGCGAGACCTTCCGGGAGCATTGGATGAGAAGGAGCTGATTGAGAAAATGAAT
CTGTCTGCCATCCAGGACCGAGAGATCTGCTGCTACTCCATCTCTTGCAAAGAAAAGGACAACATTGACA
TCACCCTACAGTGGCTTATTCAACACTCGAAG
