>Addgene plasmid #25523 | ARL10B:L9-K182 | addgene partial sequence | sequence record 31506 | 25523 with T7
TCCCTCTAGAATAATTTTGTTTAACTTTAAGAAGGAGATATACCATGGGCAGCAGCCATCATCATCATCA
TCACAGCAGCGGCCTGGTTCCGCGTGGTAGTCTGGACTGGTTCAAGGCCCTATTCTGGAAGGAGGAGATG
GAGCTCACGCTGGTCGGGCTTCAGTACTCGGGCAAGACCACCTTCGTCAACGTGATCGCGTCAGGACAGT
TCAACGAGGACATGATCCCCACCGTGGGTTTCAACATGCGCAAAATCACCAAAGGGAATGTGACTATCAA
GCTCTGGGACATTGGGGGACAGCCGCGTTTCCGCAGCATGTGGGAGCGCTACTGCCGAGGAGTGAGCGCC
ATCGTGTACATGGTGGATGCTGCTGACCAGGAGAAGATTGAGGCCTCTAAGAACGAGCTCCACAACCTAC
TGGACAAACCTCAGCTGCAGGGCATCCCGGTCTTAGTCCTGGGTAACAAGCGAGACCTTCCGGGAGCATT
GGATGAGAAGGAGCTGATTGAGAAAATGAATCTGTCTGCCATCCAGGACCGAGAGATCTGCTGCTACTCC
ATCTCTTGCAAAGAAAAGGACAACATTGACATCACCCTACAGTGGCTTATTCAACACTCGAAGTGATGAC
GAAGCTTGCGGCCGCACTCGAGCACCACCACCACCACCACTGAGATCCGGCTGCTAACAAAGCCCGAAAG
GAAGCTGAGTTGGCTGCTGCCACCGCTGAGCAATAACTAAGCATAACCCCCTTGGGGCCTCTAAACGGGT
CTTGA
